Addgene plasmid #241350: pQE-9-RTXMCR-TYL-X2N-C
Purpose: Repeats-In-Toxin (RTX) protein consensus sequence GGAGNDTYL repeated nine times with C-terminal Capping Domain
Depositing lab: Danielle Mai. Depositing organization: Stanford University. Publication: Repetitive proteins that undergo large conformational changes evade structural prediction algorithms. Chang MP, Jin T, Gudinas AP, Fernandez D, Alexander-Katz A, Matsui T, Mai DJ. J Chem Phys. 2025 Dec 14;163(22):224906. doi: 10.1063/5.0304777. PubMed 41379425.
Backbone
  Vector backbone: pQE-9
  Vector type: Bacterial Expression
Growth in bacteria
  Bacterial resistance: Ampicillin, 100 μg/mL
  Growth temperature: 37°C
  Growth strain: DH5alpha
  Copy number: High Copy
Gene/Insert
  Gene/Insert name: RTXMCR-TYL-X2N-C
  Species: Synthetic
  Promoter: T5
  Tag / fusion protein: 6xHis (N terminal on backbone)
  Cloning method: Restriction Enzyme; 5′ cloning site BamHI (not destroyed); 3′ cloning site HindIII (not destroyed)
Terms and licenses: Academic/Nonprofit Terms; Industry Terms: Not Available to Industry
How to cite: pQE-9-RTXMCR-TYL-X2N-C was a gift from Danielle Mai (Addgene plasmid # 241350 ; http://n2t.net/addgene:241350 ; RRID:Addgene_241350)
