[The description below was written by a language model from this plasmid's Addgene catalogue record and pLannotate feature annotations shown in this document.]
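Description:
pQE-9-RTXMCR-TYL-X2N-C is a bacterial expression plasmid built on the pQE-9 backbone for producing a synthetic Repeats-in-Toxin (RTX) protein in E. coli. It replicates from a high-copy ColE1/pMB1-type origin and is selected with ampicillin through the bla (AmpR) gene and its native promoter. The sequenced record of about 5.2 kb also contains a cat chloramphenicol acetyltransferase coding sequence preceded by only a fragment of its promoter, followed by the rrnB T1 terminator. A pBR322 bom region and a short rop fragment are annotated as well. The catalogue lists only ampicillin as the selection.

The insert sits between preserved BamHI and HindIII sites, downstream of the bacteriophage T5 promoter. This promoter is recognised by E. coli RNA polymerase and is controlled by lac operator sequences. The plasmid carries lacI under the lacIq promoter, so repressor is supplied in cis and expression should be inducible with IPTG. A backbone-encoded N-terminal 6xHis tag is fused to the insert for metal-affinity purification, and the lambda t0 terminator closes the transcription unit.

The encoded protein consists of the consensus nonapeptide GGAGNDTYL repeated nine times, followed by a C-terminal capping domain. The annotation detects a fragment matching the Bordetella pertussis adenylate cyclase toxin (CyaA) toward the 3′ end of the reading frame. This placement is consistent with the capping domain being derived from that RTX toxin, although the record does not say so explicitly. The associated publication concerns repetitive proteins that undergo large conformational changes and evade structural prediction algorithms, which suggests the construct is used to make recombinant protein for structural and biophysical study.
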