Features (pLannotate 1.2.2; 17 found; start..end, strand, type, name):
     10..54      +  promoter       T5 promoter: bacteriophage T5 promoter for E. coli RNA polymerase, with embedded lac operator
     62..78      +  protein_bind   lac operator: The lac repressor binds to the lac operator to inhibit transcription in E. coli. This inhibition can be relieved by adding lactose or isopropyl-β-D-thiogalactopyranoside (IPTG). lac repressor encoded by lacI
    127..144     +  CDS            7xHis (fragment): 6xHis affinity tag
    427..618     +  CDS            cya (fragment): CYAA_BORP1 - Also known as cyaA. Experimental evidence at protein level: Swiss-Prot protein existence level 1. This adenylate cyclase belongs to a special class of bacterial toxin. It causes whooping cough by acting on mammalian cells by elevating cAMP-concentration and thus disrupts normal cell function. From Bordetella pertussis (strain ATCC 9797 / DSM 5571 / NCTC 10739 / 18323).
    658..752     +  terminator     lambda t0 terminator: transcription terminator from phage lambda
    767..795     +  promoter       cat promoter (fragment): promoter of the E. coli cat gene encoding chloramphenicol acetyltransferase
    796..1452    +  CDS            cat: CAT_ECOLX - Experimental evidence at protein level: Swiss-Prot protein existence level 1. This enzyme is an effector of chloramphenicol resistance in bacteria. From Escherichia coli. This protein is used as a marker in many commonly used cloning vectors, such as pACYC184.
   1520..1606    +  terminator     rrnB T1 terminator: Escherichia coli rrnB; transcription terminator T1 from the E. coli rrnB gene
   1629..1646    -  promoter       tet promoter (fragment): E. coli promoter for tetracycline efflux protein gene
   1665..1686    -  protein_bind   CAP binding site: CAP binding activates transcription in the presence of cAMP. E. coli catabolite activator protein
   1699..2781    -  CDS            lacI: lac repressor; lacI; The lac repressor binds to the lac operator to inhibit transcription in E. coli. This inhibition can be relieved by adding lactose or isopropyl-β-D-thiogalactopyranoside (IPTG).
   2782..2859    -  promoter       lacIq promoter: lacI (mutant); In the lacIq allele, a single base change in the promoter boosts expression of the lacI gene about 10-fold.
   2908..2949    +  CDS            rop (fragment): Rop protein, which maintains plasmids at low copy number; rop
   3051..3191    +  misc_feature   bom: basis of mobility region from pBR322
   3377..3965    -  rep_origin     ori: high-copy-number ColE1/pMB1/pBR322/pUC origin of replication
   4136..4996    -  CDS            AmpR: β-lactamase; bla; confers resistance to ampicillin, carbenicillin, and related antibiotics
   4997..5101    -  promoter       AmpR promoter: bla
>Addgene plasmid #241350 | pQE-9-RTXMCR-TYL-X2N-C | addgene full sequence | sequence record 485309 | Addgene NGS Result
CTCGAGAAATCATAAAAAATTTATTTGCTTTGTGAGCGGATAACAATTATAATAGATTCAATTGTGAGCG
GATAACAATTTCACACAGAATTCATTAAAGAGGAGAAATTAACTATGAGAGGATCGCATCACCATCACCA
TCACGGATCCCATATGGAGCTCGGCGCTAGCGGCGGAGCCGGAAACGATACCTATTTGGGTGGGGCAGGT
AATGATACGTACCTCGGCGGGGCAGGCAACGACACCTACCTCGGCGGTGCGGGAAACGATACCTATTTAG
GCGGCGCGGGGAACGACACGTACCTTGGTGGTGCTGGTAATGACACGTACCTTGGTGGAGCAGGGAACGA
TACATATCTGGGTGGCGCAGGAAACGATACATACCTGGGTGGCGCAGGCAATGACACGTATTTGATCAAT
GCGGGTGCGGACCAACTGTGGTTCGCGCGTCAAGGGAACGATCTGGAAATAAGAATACTCGGCACGGATG
ACGCACTGACTGTTCATGATTGGTACCGTGACGCTGACCACCGTGTAGAAATCATTCATGCTGCTAACCA
AGCAGTAGATCAAGCAGGCATTGAGAAGCTGGTTGAGGCCATGGCGCAATATCCTGACGAATTCACTAGT
CTCGAGAAGCTTAATTAGCTGAGCTTGGACTCCTGTTGATAGATCCAGTAATGACCTCAGAACTCCATCT
GGATTTGTTCAGAACGCTCGGTTGCCGCCGGGCGTTTTTTATTGGTGAGAATCCAAGCTAGCTTGGCGAG
ATTTTCAGGAGCTAAGGAAGCTAAAATGGAGAAAAAAATCACTGGATATACCACCGTTGATATATCCCAA
TGGCATCGTAAAGAACATTTTGAGGCATTTCAGTCAGTTGCTCAATGTACCTATAACCAGACCGTTCAGC
TGGATATTACGGCCTTTTTAAAGACCGTAAAGAAAAATAAGCACAAGTTTTATCCGGCCTTTATTCACAT
TCTTGCCCGCCTGATGAATGCTCATCCGGAATTTCGTATGGCAATGAAAGACGGTGAGCTGGTGATATGG
GATAGTGTTCACCCTTGTTACACCGTTTTCCATGAGCAAACTGAAACGTTTTCATCGCTCTGGAGTGAAT
ACCACGACGATTTCCGGCAGTTTCTACACATATATTCGCAAGATGTGGCGTGTTACGGTGAAAACCTGGC
CTATTTCCCTAAAGGGTTTATTGAGAATATGTTTTTCGTCTCAGCCAATCCCTGGGTGAGTTTCACCAGT
TTTGATTTAAACGTGGCCAATATGGACAACTTCTTCGCCCCCGTTTTCACCATGGGCAAATATTATACGC
AAGGCGACAAGGTGCTGATGCCGCTGGCGATTCAGGTTCATCATGCCGTTTGTGATGGCTTCCATGTCGG
CAGAATGCTTAATGAATTACAACAGTACTGCGATGAGTGGCAGGGCGGGGCGTAATTTTTTTAAGGCAGT
TATTGGTGCCCTTAAACGCCTGGGGTAATGACTCTCTAGCTTGAGGCATCAAATAAAACGAAAGGCTCAG
TCGAAAGACTGGGCCTTTCGTTTTATCTGTTGTTTGTCGGTGAACGCTCTCCTGAGTAGGACAAATCCGC
CCTCTAGATTACGTGCAGTCGATGATAAGCTGTCAAACATGAGAATTGTGCCTAATGAGTGAGCTAACTT
ACATTAATTGCGTTGCGCTCACTGCCCGCTTTCCAGTCGGGAAACCTGTCGTGCCAGCTGCATTAATGAA
TCGGCCAACGCGCGGGGAGAGGCGGTTTGCGTATTGGGCGCCAGGGTGGTTTTTCTTTTCACCAGTGAGA
CGGGCAACAGCTGATTGCCCTTCACCGCCTGGCCCTGAGAGAGTTGCAGCAAGCGGTCCACGCTGGTTTG
CCCCAGCAGGCGAAAATCCTGTTTGATGGTGGTTAACGGCGGGATATAACATGAGCTGTCTTCGGTATCG
TCGTATCCCACTACCGAGATATCCGCACCAACGCGCAGCCCGGACTCGGTAATGGCGCGCATTGCGCCCA
GCGCCATCTGATCGTTGGCAACCAGCATCGCAGTGGGAACGATGCCCTCATTCAGCATTTGCATGGTTTG
TTGAAAACCGGACATGGCACTCCAGTCGCCTTCCCGTTCCGCTATCGGCTGAATTTGATTGCGAGTGAGA
TATTTATGCCAGCCAGCCAGACGCAGACGCGCCGAGACAGAACTTAATGGGCCCGCTAACAGCGCGATTT
GCTGGTGACCCAATGCGACCAGATGCTCCACGCCCAGTCGCGTACCGTCTTCATGGGAGAAAATAATACT
GTTGATGGGTGTCTGGTCAGAGACATCAAGAAATAACGCCGGAACATTAGTGCAGGCAGCTTCCACAGCA
ATGGCATCCTGGTCATCCAGCGGATAGTTAATGATCAGCCCACTGACGCGTTGCGCGAGAAGATTGTGCA
CCGCCGCTTTACAGGCTTCGACGCCGCTTCGTTCTACCATCGACACCACCACGCTGGCACCCAGTTGATC
GGCGCGAGATTTAATCGCCGCGACAATTTGCGACGGCGCGTGCAGGGCCAGACTGGAGGTGGCAACGCCA
ATCAGCAACGACTGTTTGCCCGCCAGTTGTTGTGCCACGCGGTTGGGAATGTAATTCAGCTCCGCCATCG
CCGCTTCCACTTTTTCCCGCGTTTTCGCAGAAACGTGGCTGGCCTGGTTCACCACGCGGGAAACGGTCTG
ATAAGAGACACCGGCATACTCTGCGACATCGTATAACGTTACTGGTTTCACATTCACCACCCTGAATTGA
CTCTCTTCCGGGCGCTATCATGCCATACCGCGAAAGGTTTTGCACCATTCGATGGTGTCGGAATTTCGGG
CAGCGTTGGGTCCTGGCCACGGGTGCGCATGATCTAGAGCTGCCTCGCGCGTTTCGGTGATGACGGTGAA
AACCTCTGACACATGCAGCTCCCGGAGACGGTCACAGCTTGTCTGTAAGCGGATGCCGGGAGCAGACAAG
CCCGTCAGGGCGCGTCAGCGGGTGTTGGCGGGTGTCGGGGCGCAGCCATGACCCAGTCACGTAGCGATAG
CGGAGTGTATACTGGCTTAACTATGCGGCATCAGAGCAGATTGTACTGAGAGTGCACCATATGCGGTGTG
AAATACCGCACAGATGCGTAAGGAGAAAATACCGCATCAGGCGCTCTTCCGCTTCCTCGCTCACTGACTC
GCTGCGCTCGGTCGTTCGGCTGCGGCGAGCGGTATCAGCTCACTCAAAGGCGGTAATACGGTTATCCACA
GAATCAGGGGATAACGCAGGAAAGAACATGTGAGCAAAAGGCCAGCAAAAGGCCAGGAACCGTAAAAAGG
CCGCGTTGCTGGCGTTTTTCCATAGGCTCCGCCCCCCTGACGAGCATCACAAAAATCGACGCTCAAGTCA
GAGGTGGCGAAACCCGACAGGACTATAAAGATACCAGGCGTTTCCCCCTGGAAGCTCCCTCGTGCGCTCT
CCTGTTCCGACCCTGCCGCTTACCGGATACCTGTCCGCCTTTCTCCCTTCGGGAAGCGTGGCGCTTTCTC
ATAGCTCACGCTGTAGGTATCTCAGTTCGGTGTAGGTCGTTCGCTCCAAGCTGGGCTGTGTGCACGAACC
CCCCGTTCAGCCCGACCGCTGCGCCTTATCCGGTAACTATCGTCTTGAGTCCAACCCGGTAAGACACGAC
TTATCGCCACTGGCAGCAGCCACTGGTAACAGGATTAGCAGAGCGAGGTATGTAGGCGGTGCTACAGAGT
TCTTGAAGTGGTGGCCTAACTACGGCTACACTAGAAGGACAGTATTTGGTATCTGCGCTCTGCTGAAGCC
AGTTACCTTCGGAAAAAGAGTTGGTAGCTCTTGATCCGGCAAACAAACCACCGCTGGTAGCGGTGGTTTT
TTTGTTTGCAAGCAGCAGATTACGCGCAGAAAAAAAGGATCTCAAGAAGATCCTTTGATCTTTTCTACGG
GGTCTGACGCTCAGTGGAACGAAAACTCACGTTAAGGGATTTTGGTCATGAGATTATCAAAAAGGATCTT
CACCTAGATCCTTTTAAATTAAAAATGAAGTTTTAAATCAATCTAAAGTATATATGAGTAAACTTGGTCT
GACAGTTACCAATGCTTAATCAGTGAGGCACCTATCTCAGCGATCTGTCTATTTCGTTCATCCATAGTTG
CCTGACTCCCCGTCGTGTAGATAACTACGATACGGGAGGGCTTACCATCTGGCCCCAGTGCTGCAATGAT
ACCGCGAGACCCACGCTCACCGGCTCCAGATTTATCAGCAATAAACCAGCCAGCCGGAAGGGCCGAGCGC
AGAAGTGGTCCTGCAACTTTATCCGCCTCCATCCAGTCTATTAATTGTTGCCGGGAAGCTAGAGTAAGTA
GTTCGCCAGTTAATAGTTTGCGCAACGTTGTTGCCATTGCTACAGGCATCGTGGTGTCACGCTCGTCGTT
TGGTATGGCTTCATTCAGCTCCGGTTCCCAACGATCAAGGCGAGTTACATGATCCCCCATGTTGTGCAAA
AAAGCGGTTAGCTCCTTCGGTCCTCCGATCGTTGTCAGAAGTAAGTTGGCCGCAGTGTTATCACTCATGG
TTATGGCAGCACTGCATAATTCTCTTACTGTCATGCCATCCGTAAGATGCTTTTCTGTGACTGGTGAGTA
CTCAACCAAGTCATTCTGAGAATAGTGTATGCGGCGACCGAGTTGCTCTTGCCCGGCGTCAATACGGGAT
AATACCGCGCCACATAGCAGAACTTTAAAAGTGCTCATCATTGGAAAACGTTCTTCGGGGCGAAAACTCT
CAAGGATCTTACCGCTGTTGAGATCCAGTTCGATGTAACCCACTCGTGCACCCAACTGATCTTCAGCATC
TTTTACTTTCACCAGCGTTTCTGGGTGAGCAAAAACAGGAAGGCAAAATGCCGCAAAAAAGGGAATAAGG
GCGACACGGAAATGTTGAATACTCATACTCTTCCTTTTTCAATATTATTGAAGCATTTATCAGGGTTATT
GTCTCATGAGCGGATACATATTTGAATGTATTTAGAAAAATAAACAAATAGGGGTTCCGCGCACATTTCC
CCGAAAAGTGCCACCTGACGTCTAAGAAACCATTATTATCATGACATTAACCTATAAAAATAGGCGTATC
ACGAGGCCCTTTCGTCTTCAC
